>Addgene plasmid #62871 | pJW4.16 | depositor full sequence | sequence record 104096 | pJW4.16 sequence 8131 bps
CCGACACCATCGAATGGTGCAAAACCTTTCGCGGTATGGCATGATAGCGCCCGGAAGAGAGTCAATTCAG
GGTGGTGAATGTGAAACCAGTAACGTTATACGATGTCGCAGAGTATGCCGGTGTCTCTTATCAGACCGTT
TCCCGCGTGGTGAACCAGGCCAGCCACGTTTCTGCGAAAACGCGGGAAAAAGTGGAAGCGGCGATGGCGG
AGCTGAATTACATTCCCAACCGCGTGGCACAACAACTGGCGGGCAAACAGTCGTTGCTGATTGGCGTTGC
CACCTCCAGTCTGGCCCTGCACGCGCCGTCGCAAATTGTCGCGGCGATTAAATCTCGCGCCGATCAACTG
GGTGCCAGCGTGGTGGTGTCGATGGTAGAACGAAGCGGCGTCGAAGCCTGTAAAGCGGCGGTGCACAATC
TTCTCGCGCAACGCGTCAGTGGGCTGATCATTAACTATCCGCTGGATGACCAGGATGCCATTGCTGTGGA
AGCTGCCTGCACTAATGTTCCGGCGTTATTTCTTGATGTCTCTGACCAGACACCCATCAACAGTATTATT
TTCTCCCATGAAGACGGTACGCGACTGGGCGTGGAGCATCTGGTCGCATTGGGTCACCAGCAAATCGCGC
TGTTAGCGGGCCCATTAAGTTCTGTCTCGGCGCGTCTGCGTCTGGCTGGCTGGCATAAATATCTCACTCG
CAATCAAATTCAGCCGATAGCGGAACGGGAAGGCGACTGGAGTGCCATGTCCGGTTTTCAACAAACCATG
CAAATGCTGAATGAGGGCATCGTTCCCACTGCGATGCTGGTTGCCAACGATCAGATGGCGCTGGGCGCAA
TGCGCGCCATTACCGAGTCCGGGCTGCGCGTTGGTGCGGATATCTCGGTAGTGGGATACGACGATACCGA
AGACAGCTCATGTTATATCCCGCCGTTAACCACCATCAAACAGGATTTTCGCCTGCTGGGGCAAACCAGC
GTGGACCGCTTGCTGCAACTCTCTCAGGGCCAGGCGGTGAAGGGCAATCAGCTGTTGCCCGTCTCACTGG
TGAAAAGAAAAACCACCCTGGCGCCCAATACGCAAACCGCCTCTCCCCGCGCGTTGGCCGATTCATTAAT
GCAGCTGGCACGACAGGTTTCCCGACTGGAAAGCGGGCAGTGAGCGCAACGCAATTAATGTAAGTTAGCT
CACTCATTAGGCACAATTCTCATGTTTGACAGCTTATCATCGACTGCACGGTGCACCAATGCTTCTGGCG
TCAGGCAGCCATCGGAAGCTGTGGTATGGCTGTGCAGGTCGTAAATCACTGCATAATTCGTGTCGCTCAA
GGCGCACTCCCGTTCTGGATAATGTTTTTTGCGCCGACATCATAACGGTTCTGGCAAATATTCTGAAATG
AGCTGTTGACAATTAATCATCGGCTCGTATAATGTGTGGAATTGTGAGCGGATAACAATTTCACACAGGA
AACAGCCAGTCCGTTTAGGTGTTTTCACGAGCACTTCACCAACAAGGACCATAGCATATGAAAATCGAAG
AAGGTAAACTGGTAATCTGGATTAACGGCGATAAAGGCTATAACGGTCTCGCTGAAGTCGGTAAGAAATT
CGAGAAAGATACCGGAATTAAAGTCACCGTTGAGCATCCGGATAAACTGGAAGAGAAATTCCCACAGGTT
GCGGCAACTGGCGATGGCCCTGACATTATCTTCTGGGCACACGACCGCTTTGGTGGCTACGCTCAATCTG
GCCTGTTGGCTGAAATCACCCCGGACAAAGCGTTCCAGGACAAGCTGTATCCGTTTACCTGGGATGCCGT
ACGTTACAACGGCAAGCTGATTGCTTACCCGATCGCTGTTGAAGCGTTATCGCTGATTTATAACAAAGAT
CTGCTGCCGAACCCGCCAAAAACCTGGGAAGAGATCCCGGCGCTGGATAAAGAACTGAAAGCGAAAGGTA
AGAGCGCGCTGATGTTCAACCTGCAAGAACCGTACTTCACCTGGCCGCTGATTGCTGCTGACGGGGGTTA
TGCGTTCAAGTATGAAAACGGCAAGTACGACATTAAAGACGTGGGCGTGGATAACGCTGGCGCGAAAGCG
GGTCTGACCTTCCTGGTTGACCTGATTAAAAACAAACACATGAATGCAGACACCGATTACTCCATCGCAG
AAGCTGCCTTTAATAAAGGCGAAACAGCGATGACCATCAACGGCCCGTGGGCATGGTCCAACATCGACAC
CAGCAAAGTGAATTATGGTGTAACGGTACTGCCGACCTTCAAGGGTCAACCATCCAAACCGTTCGTTGGC
GTGCTGAGCGCAGGTATTAACGCCGCCAGTCCGAACAAAGAGCTGGCAAAAGAGTTCCTCGAAAACTATC
TGCTGACTGATGAAGGTCTGGAAGCGGTTAATAAAGACAAACCGCTGGGTGCCGTAGCGCTGAAGTCTTA
CGAGGAAGAGTTGGCGAAAGATCCACGTATTGCCGCCACTATGGAAAACGCCCAGAAAGGTGAAATCATG
CCGAACATCCCGCAGATGTCCGCTTTCTGGTATGCCGTGCGTACTGCGGTGATCAACGCCGCCAGCGGTC
GTCAGACTGTCGATGAAGCCCTGAAAGACGCGCAGACTAATTCGAGCTCGAACAACAACAACAATAACAA
TAACAACAACCTCGGGATCGAGGGAAGGATCACAAGTTTGTACAAAAAAGCAGGCTTAATGACGCAATCG
ATCGGTGGACCCAATAAACATTTGTCAGCGTCACACTCAACACTAAATACTGCATCAACTCACGATATGA
TGCATTCGAAGATTCCAAAGAGCCCGAGCAATGAGAGTTTAAGCCGATCACACACATCCTCGTCGGGAGG
CAGTCAAGGTGGACACAATTCGAATTCTGGTTCAAACTCTGGTTTCCGACCGGAAGATGCTGTACAGACG
TTTGGCGCGAAGCTGGTGCCGTTTGAGAAAAATGAGATTTACAACTATACACGGGTCTTTTTCGTCGGAT
CACACGCTAAAAAGCAGGCCGGTGTGATTGGTGGTGCGAATAATGGTGGATATGATGATGAAAATGGGTC
CTATCAGCTTGTTGTACACGATCATATTGCGTACCGGTACGAGGTGCTCAAGGTTATCGGAAAAGGATCG
TTTGGACAGGTAATCAAGGCATTCGATCACAAATATCAACAATATGTGGCTCTGAAGCTTGTAAGAAATG
AGAAGCGATTCCATCGTCAGGCTGACGAGGAGATTCGAATTCTTGATCATTTGCGGCGGCAGGATTCCGA
TGGAACACACAATATTATCCATATGCTCGACTATTTCAATTTCCGTAATCACAAGTGCATCACGTTTGAG
CTTCTCAGCATCAACCTTTACGAGTTGATCAAGAGGAACAAGTTCCAAGGATTCTCACTGATGCTCGTGA
GAAAATTCGCTTATTCTATGCTCTTGTGTCTGGATCTTTTACAAAAGAACAGGCTGATTCATTGTGATTT
GAAGCCGGAAAATGTTCTGTTGAAGCAACAAGGACGGAGTGGAATAAAAGTCATCGATTTTGGTTCATCT
TGCTTCGACGATCAACGTATATACACATATATTCAGTCCAGATTCTACAGAGCTCCAGAAGTGATTCTTG
GGACAAAATACGGAATGCCAATAGACATGTGGTCACTTGGATGTATTCTTGCCGAGCTTCTCACCGGATA
TCCATTATTGCCTGGAGAGGATGAGAATGACCAGCTGGCACTTATCATTGAACTACTCGGAATGCCACCA
CCGAAAAGTTTAGAAACAGCGAAACGTGCGCGTACTTTCATCACATCGAAAGGATATCCACGTTATTGCA
CGGCCACATCGATGCCAGATGGTTCGGTAGTTCTCGCCGGAGCACGATCGAAGCGAGGAAAGATGCGTGG
ACCACCGGCTTCGCGGTCGTGGTCGACAGCGTTGAAGAACATGGGTGACGAGTTATTCGTGGATTTCTTG
AAGAGATGTCTCGATTGGGATCCGGAGACCAGAATGACTCCAGCTCAAGCTTTGAAACACAAGTGGCTTC
GTCGCAGGTTACCCAATCCACCACGGGATGGACTGGAGTCGATGGGAGGACTTGCCGATCATGAGGTTTG
TTTTATTATTTTCTAGACCCAGCTTTCTTGTACAAAGTGGTGATATTTCAGAATTCGGATCCTCTAGAGT
CGACCTGCAGGCAAGCTTGGCACTGGCCGTCGTTTTACAACGTCGTGACTGGGAAAACCCTGGCGTTACC
CAACTTAATCGCCTTGCAGCACATCCCCCTTTCGCCAGCTGGCGTAATAGCGAAGAGGCCCGCACCGATC
GCCCTTCCCAACAGTTGCGCAGCCTGAATGGCGAATGGCAGCTTGGCTGTTTTGGCGGATGAGATAAGAT
TTTCAGCCTGATACAGATTAAATCAGAACGCAGAAGCGGTCTGATAAAACAGAATTTGCCTGGCGGCAGT
AGCGCGGTGGTCCCACCTGACCCCATGCCGAACTCAGAAGTGAAACGCCGTAGCGCCGATGGTAGTGTGG
GGTCTCCCCATGCGAGAGTAGGGAACTGCCAGGCATCAAATAAAACGAAAGGCTCAGTCGAAAGACTGGG
CCTTTCGTTTTATCTGTTGTTTGTCGGTGAACGCTCTCCTGAGTAGGACAAATCCGCCGGGAGCGGATTT
GAACGTTGCGAAGCAACGGCCCGGAGGGTGGCGGGCAGGACGCCCGCCATAAACTGCCAGGCATCAAATT
AAGCAGAAGGCCATCCTGACGGATGGCCTTTTTGCGTTTCTACAAACTCTTTTGTTTATTTTTCTAAATA
CATTCAAATATGTATCCGCTCATGAGACAATAACCCTGATAAATGCTTCAATAATATTGAAAAAGGAAGA
GTATGAGTATTCAACATTTCCGTGTCGCCCTTATTCCCTTTTTTGCGGCATTTTGCCTTCCTGTTTTTGC
TCACCCAGAAACGCTGGTGAAAGTAAAAGATGCTGAAGATCAGTTGGGTGCACGAGTGGGTTACATCGAA
CTGGATCTCAACAGCGGTAAGATCCTTGAGAGTTTTCGCCCCGAAGAACGTTTCCCAATGATGAGCACTT
TTAAAGTTCTGCTATGTGGCGCGGTATTATCCCGTGTTGACGCCGGGCAAGAGCAACTCGGTCGCCGCAT
ACACTATTCTCAGAATGACTTGGTTGAGTACTCACCAGTCACAGAAAAGCATCTTACGGATGGCATGACA
GTAAGAGAATTATGCAGTGCTGCCATAACCATGAGTGATAACACTGCGGCCAACTTACTTCTGACAACGA
TCGGAGGACCGAAGGAGCTAACCGCTTTTTTGCACAACATGGGGGATCATGTAACTCGCCTTGATCGTTG
GGAACCGGAGCTGAATGAAGCCATACCAAACGACGAGCGTGACACCACGATGCCTGTAGCAATGGCAACA
ACGTTGCGCAAACTATTAACTGGCGAACTACTTACTCTAGCTTCCCGGCAACAATTAATAGACTGGATGG
AGGCGGATAAAGTTGCAGGACCACTTCTGCGCTCGGCCCTTCCGGCTGGCTGGTTTATTGCTGATAAATC
TGGAGCCGGTGAGCGTGGGTCTCGCGGTATCATTGCAGCACTGGGGCCAGATGGTAAGCCCTCCCGTATC
GTAGTTATCTACACGACGGGGAGTCAGGCAACTATGGATGAACGAAATAGACAGATCGCTGAGATAGGTG
CCTCACTGATTAAGCATTGGTAACTGTCAGACCAAGTTTACTCATATATACTTTAGATTGATT
[38 nt withheld, positions 5804-5841]
A
[37 nt withheld, positions 5843-5879]
ATTTTGTTAAAATTCGCGTTAAATTTTTGTTAAATCAGCTCATTTTTTAACCAATAGGCCGAAATCGGCA
AAATCCCTTATAAATCAAAAGAATAGACCGAGATAGGGT
[37 nt withheld, positions 5989-6025]
AAAGAACGTGGACTCCAACGTCAAAGG
[141 nt withheld, positions 6053-6193]
G
[125 nt withheld, positions 6195-6319]
AAAGGATCTAGGTGAAGATCCTTTTTGATAATCTCATGACCAAAATCCCTTAACGTGAGTTTTCGTTCCA
CTGAGCGTCAGACCCCGTAGAAAAGATCAAAGGATCTTCTTGAGATCCTTTTTTTCTGCGCGTAATCTGC
TGCTTGCAAACAAAAAAACCACCGCTACCAGCGGTGGTTTGTTTGCCGGATCAAGAGCTACCAACTCTTT
TTCCGAAGGTAACTGGCTTCAGCAGAGCGCAGATACCAAATACTGTCCTTCTAGTGTAGCCGTAGTTAGG
CCACCACTTCAAGAACTCTGTAGCACCGCCTACATACCTCGCTCTGCTAATCCTGTTACCAGTGGCTGCT
GCCAGTGGCGATAAGTCGTGTCTTACCGGGTTGGACTCAAGACGATAGTTACCGGATAAGGCGCAGCGGT
CGGGCTGAACGGGGGGTTCGTGCACACAGCCCAGCTTGGAGCGAACGACCTACACCGAACTGAGATACCT
ACAGCGTGAGCTATGAGAAAGCGCCACGCTTCCCGAAGGGAGAAAGGCGGACAGGTATCCGGTAAGCGGC
AGGGTCGGAACAGGAGAGCGCACGAGGGAGCTTCCAGGGGGAAACGCCTGGTATCTTTATAGTCCTGTCG
GGTTTCGCCACCTCTGACTTGAGCGTCGATTTTTGTGATGCTCGTCAGGGGGGCGGAGCCTATGGAAAAA
CGCCAGCAACGCGGCCTTTTTACGGTTCCTGGCCTTTTGCTGGCCTTTTGCTCACATGTTCTTTCCTGCG
TTATCCCCTGATTCTGTGGATAACCGTATTACCGCCTTTGAGTGAGCTGATACCGCTCGCCGCAGCCGAA
CGACCGAGCGCAGCGAGTCAGTGAGCGAGGAAGCGGAAGAGCGCCTGATGCGGTATTTTCTCCTTACGCA
TCTGTGCGGTATTTCACACCGCATATATGGTGCACTCTCAGTACAATCTGCTCTGATGCCGCATAGTTAA
GCCAGTATACACTCCGCTATCGCTACGTGACTGGGTCATGGCTGCGCCCCGACACCCGCCAACACCCGCT
GACGCGCCCTGACGGGCTTGTCTGCTCCCGGCATCCGCTTACAGACAAGCTGTGACCGTCTCCGGGAGCT
GCATGTGTCAGAGGTTTTCACCGTCATCACCGAAACGCGCGAGGCAGCTGCGGTAAAGCTCATCAGCGTG
GTCGTGCAGCGATTCACAGATGTCTGCCTGTTCATCCGCGTCCAGCTCGTTGAGTTTCTCCAGAAGCGTT
AATGTCTGGCTTCTGATAAAGCGGGCCATGTTAAGGGCGGTTTTTTCCTGTTTGGTCACTGATGCCTCCG
TGTAAGGGGGATTTCTGTTCATGGGGGTAATGATACCGATGAAACGAGAGAGGATGCTCACGATACGGGT
TACTGATGATGAACATGCCCGGTTACTGGAACGTTGTGAGGGTAAACAACTGGCGGTATGGATGCGGCGG
GACCAGAGAAAAATCACTCAGGGTCAATGCCAGCGCTTCGTTAATACAGATGTAGGTGTTCCACAGGGTA
GCCAGCAGCATCCTGCGATGCAGATCCGGAACATAATGGTGCAGGGCGCTGACTTCCGCGTTTCCAGACT
TTACGAAACACGGAAACCGAAGACCATTCATGTTGTTGCTCAGGTCGCAGACGTTTTGCAGCAGCAGTCG
CTTCACGTTCGCTCGCGTATCGGTGATTCATTCTGCTAACCAGTAAGGCAACCCCGCCAGCCTAGCCGGG
TCCTCAACGACAGGAGCACGATCATGCGCACCCGTGGCCAGGACCCAACGCTGCCCGAAATT
Features (pLannotate 1.2.2; 22 found; start..end, strand, type, name):
      3..80      +  promoter       lacIq promoter: lacI (mutant); In the lacIq allele, a single base change in the promoter boosts expression of the lacI gene about 10-fold.
     81..1163    +  CDS            lacI: lac repressor; lacI; The lac repressor binds to the lac operator to inhibit transcription in E. coli. This inhibition can be relieved by adding lactose or isopropyl-β-D-thiogalactopyranoside (IPTG).
   1176..1197    +  protein_bind   CAP binding site: CAP binding activates transcription in the presence of cAMP. E. coli catabolite activator protein
   1216..1233    +  promoter       tet promoter (fragment): E. coli promoter for tetracycline efflux protein gene
   1406..1434    +  promoter       tac promoter: strong E. coli promoter; hybrid between the trp and lac UV5 promoters
   1442..1458    +  protein_bind   lac operator: The lac repressor binds to the lac operator to inhibit transcription in E. coli. This inhibition can be relieved by adding lactose or isopropyl-β-D-thiogalactopyranoside (IPTG). lac repressor encoded by lacI
   1528..2628    +  CDS            MBP: maltose binding protein from E. coli; malE (mutated); This version of the gene does not encode a signal sequence, so MBP will remain in the cytosol.
   2692..2716    +  protein_bind   attB1: mutant version of attB; recombination site for the Gateway® BP reaction BP Clonase™
   2716..4125    +  CDS            mbk-2 (fragment): MBK2_CAEEL - Experimental evidence at protein level: Swiss-Prot protein existence level 1. Required for oocyte-to-zygote transition in which it phosphorylates oocyte proteins, including mei-1, oma-1, oma-2, mex-5, and mex-6, modifying their activity and/or stability following meiosis (PubMed:16289132, PubMed:16338136, PubMed:17869113, PubMed:18854162, PubMed:18199581, PubMed:19879842). Functions in both spindle positioning and in the posterior localization of cytoplasmic determinants, including pie-1, pos-1, and pgl-1, in early embryos (PubMed:14697358). Involved in the asymmetric distribution
   4147..4171    -  protein_bind   attB2: mutant version of attB; recombination site for the Gateway® BP reaction BP Clonase™
   4187..4213    +  misc_feature   MCS (fragment): pUC18/19 multiple cloning site
   4221..4375    +  CDS            lacZα (fragment): LacZα fragment of β-galactosidase; lacZ fragment
   4468..4583    +  ncRNA          5S rRNA: Accession: RF00001 - 5S ribosomal RNA
   4587..4673    +  terminator     rrnB T1 terminator: Escherichia coli rrnB; transcription terminator T1 from the E. coli rrnB gene
   4765..4792    +  terminator     rrnB T2 terminator: transcription terminator T2 from the E. coli rrnB gene
   4811..4902    +  promoter       AmpR promoter: bla
   4903..5763    +  CDS            AmpR: β-lactamase; bla; confers resistance to ampicillin, carbenicillin, and related antibiotics
   5805..6318    -  rep_origin     M13 ori (sequence partly withheld): M13 bacteriophage origin of replication; arrow indicates direction of (+) strand synthesis
   6429..7017    +  rep_origin     ori: high-copy-number ColE1/pMB1/pBR322/pUC origin of replication
   7203..7345    -  misc_feature   bom: basis of mobility region from pBR322
   7447..7638    -  CDS            rop: Rop protein, which maintains plasmids at low copy number; rop
   7655..8035    +  CDS            YPB1_ECOLX: Protein predicted: Swiss-Prot protein existence level 4. From Escherichia coli.
