[The description below was written by a language model from this plasmid's Addgene catalogue record and pLannotate feature annotations shown in this document.]
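Description:
pJW4.16 is a bacterial expression plasmid for producing the C. elegans kinase MBK-2 as an N-terminal maltose-binding protein (MBP) fusion in E. coli. It is built on a Gateway-adapted pMAL-c2X destination vector. The mbk-2 coding sequence was introduced by Gateway recombination, and in the annotated 8,131 nt depositor sequence it sits between attB1 and attB2 sites directly downstream of MBP. The plasmid is maintained through a ColE1/pMB1-type origin accompanied by the pBR322 bom region and the rop gene, which moderates copy number (the catalogue lists copy number as unknown). Selection is by ampicillin resistance from the bla gene. An M13 phage origin is also present, which in principle allows single-stranded DNA production.

Expression of the fusion is driven by the strong hybrid tac promoter with a lac operator. A plasmid-borne lacI gene under the up-mutated lacIq promoter keeps transcription repressed until it is induced with IPTG. The malE version used lacks its signal sequence, so MBP-MBK-2 accumulates in the cytosol. MBP typically aids solubility and permits affinity purification on amylose resin. Downstream of the insert are remnants of the pMAL polylinker and lacZα fragment, followed by the rrnB T1 and T2 terminators. The annotation marks mbk-2 as a fragment of about 1.4 kb, against a catalogue insert size of 1,529 bp; the record does not say which isoform or portion of the protein this represents. MBK-2 is a kinase required for the oocyte-to-zygote transition. Given the associated study of RNA granule regulation by phosphorylation, the recombinant protein was probably intended for in vitro biochemical work such as kinase assays, although the record states only bacterial expression as the purpose.
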