Addgene plasmid #62871: pJW4.16
Purpose: Bacterial expression of MBP-MBK-2
Depositing lab: Geraldine Seydoux. Depositing organization: Johns Hopkins University and School of Medicine. Publication: Regulation of RNA granule dynamics by phosphorylation of serine-rich, intrinsically disordered proteins in C. elegans. Wang JT, Smith J, Chen BC, Schmidt H, Rasoloson D, Paix A, Lambrus BG, Calidas D, Betzig E, Seydoux G. Elife. 2014 Dec 23;4. doi: 10.7554/eLife.04591. PubMed 25535836.
Backbone
  Vector backbone: pMAL-c2X Gateway compatible destination vector
  Backbone size w/o insert (bp): 8356
  Vector type: Bacterial Expression
Growth in bacteria
  Bacterial resistance: Ampicillin, 100 μg/mL
  Growth temperature: 37°C
  Growth strain: DH5alpha
  Copy number: Unknown
Gene/Insert
  Gene/Insert name: MBP-MBK-2
  Species: C. elegans (nematode)
  Insert size (bp): 1529
  Tag / fusion protein: MBP (N terminal on backbone)
  Cloning method: Gateway Cloning
  Sequencing primers: 5′ MBP-F
Terms and licenses: Academic/Nonprofit Terms; Industry Terms: Not Available to Industry
How to cite: pJW4.16 was a gift from Geraldine Seydoux (Addgene plasmid # 62871 ; http://n2t.net/addgene:62871 ; RRID:Addgene_62871)
