>Addgene plasmid #62871 | pJW4.16 | addgene partial sequence | sequence record 107991 | pLIC-B4-F 5'-CGTCAGACTGTCGATGAAGCCC-3'
TAATTCGAGCTCGAACAACAACAACAATAACAATAACAACAACCTCGGGATCGAGGGAAGGATCACAAGT
TTGTACAAAAAAGCAGGCTTAATGACGCAATCGATCGGTGGACCCAATAAACATTTGTCAGCGTCACACT
CAACACTAAATACTGCATCAACTCACGATATGATGCATTCGAAGATTCCAAAGAGCCCGAGCAATGAGAG
TTTAAGCCGATCACACACATCCTCGTCGGGAGGCAGTCAAGGTGGACACAATTCGAATTCTGGTTCAAAC
TCTGGTTTCCGACCGGAAGATGCTGTACAGACGTTTGGCGCGAAGCTGGTGCCGTTTGAGAAAAATGAGA
TTTACAACTATACACGGGTCTTTTTCGTCGGATCACACGCTAAAAAGCAGGCCGGTGTGATTGGTGGTGC
GAATAATGGTGGATATGATGATGAAAATGGGTCCTATCAGCTTGTTGTACACGATCATATTGCGTACCGG
TACGAGGTGCTCAAGGTTATCGGAAAAGGATCGTTTGGACAGGTAATCAAGGCATTCGATCACAAATATC
AACAATATGTGGCTCTGAAGCTTGTAAGAAATGAGAAGCGATTCCATCGTCAGGCTGACGAGGAGATTCG
AATTCTTGATCATTTGCGGCGGCAGGATTCCGATGGAACACACAATATTATCCATATGCTCGACTATTTC
AATTTCCGTAATCACAAGTGCATCACGTTTGAGCTTCTCAGCATCAACCTTTACGAGTTGATCAAGAGGA
ACAAGTTCCAAGGATTCTCACTGATGCTCGTGAGAAAATTCGCTTATTCTATGCTCTTGTGTCTGGATCT
TTTACAAAAGAACAGGCTGATTCATTGTGATTTGAAGCCGGAAAATGTTCTGTTGAAGCAACAAGGACGG
AGTGGAATAAAAGTCATCGATTT
