>Addgene plasmid #62871 | pJW4.16 | addgene partial sequence | sequence record 107993 | M13pUC-Fwd 5'-CCCAGTCACGACGTTGTAAAACG-3'
CTGCAGGTCGACTCTAGAGGATCCGAATTCTGAAATATCACCACTTTGTACAAGAAAGCTGGGTCTAGAA
AATAATAAAACAAACCTCATGATCGGCAAGTCCTCCCATCGACTCCAGTCCATCCCGTGGTGGATTGGGT
AACCTGCGACGAAGCCACTTGTGTTTCAAAGCTTGAGCTGGAGTCATTCTGGTCTCCGGATCCCAATCGA
GACATCTCTTCAAGAAATCCACGAATAACTCGTCACCCATGTTCTTCAACGCTGTCGACCACGACCGCGA
AGCCGGTGGTCCACGCATCTTTCCTCGCTTCGATCGTGCTCCGGCGAGAACTACCGAACCATCTGGCATC
GATGTGGCCGTGCAATAACGTGGATATCCTTTCGATGTGATGAAAGTACGCGCACGTTTCGCTGTTTCTA
AACTTTTCGGTGGTGGCATTCCGAGTAGTTCAATGATAAGTGCCAGCTGGTCATTCTCATCCTCTCCAGG
CAATAATGGATATCCGGTGAGAAGCTCGGCAAGAATACATCCAAGTGACCACATGTCTATTGGCATTCCG
TATTTTGTCCCAAGAATCACTTCTGGAGCTCTGTAGAATCTGGACTGAATATATGTGTATATACGTTGAT
CGTCGAAGCAAGATGAACCAAAATCGATGACTTTTATTCCACTCCGTCCTTGTTGCTTCAACAGAACATT
TTCCGGCTTCAAATCACAATGAATCAGCCTGTTCTTTTGTAAAAGATCCAGACACAAGAGCATAGAATAA
GCGAATTTTCTCACGAGCATCAGTGAGAATCCTTGGAACTTGTTCCTCTTGATCAACTCGTAAAGGTTGA
TGCTGAGAAGCTCAAACGTGATGCACTTGTGATTACGGAAATTGAAATAGTCGAGCATATGGATAATATT
GTGTGTTCCATCGGAATCCTGC
